Addgene plasmid #156359: pAB184b3
Purpose: Expresses heterlogous ribosomal proteins
Depositing lab: Ahmed Badran. Depositing organization: Broad Institute. Publication: Orthogonal translation enables heterologous ribosome engineering in E. coli. Kolber NS, Fattal R, Bratulic S, Carver GD, Badran AH. Nat Commun. 2021 Jan 26;12(1):599. doi: 10.1038/s41467-020-20759-z. PubMed 33500394.
Backbone
  Vector backbone: pSC101
  Vector type: Synthetic Biology
Growth in bacteria
  Bacterial resistance: Chloramphenicol, 25 μg/mL
  Growth temperature: 37°C
  Growth strain: NEB Turbos
  Copy number: High Copy
Gene/Insert
  Gene/Insert name: S20, S16, S1, S15 ribosomal genes
  Species: B. pertussis
  Cloning method: Ligation Independent Cloning
Terms and licenses: Academic/Nonprofit Terms; Industry Terms: Not Available to Industry
How to cite: pAB184b3 was a gift from Ahmed Badran (Addgene plasmid # 156359 ; http://n2t.net/addgene:156359 ; RRID:Addgene_156359)
