[The description below was written by a language model from this plasmid's Addgene catalogue record and pLannotate feature annotations shown in this document.]
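Description:
pAB184b3 is a synthetic-biology plasmid for E. coli built on a pSC101 backbone, designed to express a set of heterologous small-subunit ribosomal proteins. It replicates from the pSC101 origin, which depends on the plasmid-encoded Rep101 (RepA) initiator protein, and is selected with chloramphenicol through a cat promoter-driven chloramphenicol acetyltransferase gene followed by the tonB terminator. The pSC101 origin is classically low copy, yet the catalogue entry lists the plasmid as high copy. The record does not explain this difference, for example whether a copy-up Rep101 variant is present.

The payload is a four-gene cassette on the reverse strand encoding ribosomal proteins S20 (rpsT), S16 (rpsP), S1 (rpsA) and S15 (rpsO), in that order, recorded as coming from Bordetella pertussis. The automated annotation matched these reading frames to homologues from other bacteria (Acinetobacter, Bordetella bronchiseptica, Neisseria and Photobacterium). These matches are best read as nearest database hits by similarity, not as the true source species. The genes lie directly downstream of an araBAD promoter and appear to be arranged as a single operon-like unit. The araC regulator is encoded divergently on the same plasmid, so expression should be inducible with L-arabinose. An rrnB T1 terminator sits just beyond araC.

All four proteins belong to the 30S subunit; the annotation notes that S20 binds 16S rRNA directly and that S1 helps recruit mRNA for initiation. In keeping with the associated work on orthogonal translation and heterologous ribosome engineering in E. coli, the plasmid presumably supplies cognate B. pertussis ribosomal proteins alongside foreign rRNA, though the record states only that it expresses heterologous ribosomal proteins.
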