Features (pLannotate 1.2.2; 12 found; start..end, strand, type, name):
      1..879     +  CDS            araC: L-arabinose regulatory protein; araC
    902..946     -  terminator     rrnB T1 terminator: transcription terminator T1 from the E. coli rrnB gene
   1441..1663    +  rep_origin     pSC101 ori: low-copy replication origin that requires the Rep101 protein
   1711..2661    +  CDS            Rep101: RepA protein needed for replication with the pSC101 origin; rep101
   2678..2775    +  promoter       cat promoter: promoter of the E. coli cat gene encoding chloramphenicol acetyltransferase
   2776..3435    +  CDS            CmR: chloramphenicol acetyltransferase; cat; confers resistance to chloramphenicol
   3451..3482    +  terminator     tonB terminator: bidirectional E. coli tonB-P14 transcription terminator
   3520..3786    -  CDS            rpsO: RS15_PHOPR - Also known as rps15 From Photobacterium profundum (strain SS9).
   3839..5494    -  CDS            rpsA: RS1_NEIMB - Experimental evidence at protein level: Swiss-Prot protein existence level 1. Binds mRNA; thus facilitating recognition of the initiation point. It is needed to translate mRNA with a short Shine-Dalgarno (SD) purine-rich sequence (By similarity). From Neisseria meningitidis serogroup B (strain MC58).
   5562..5819    -  CDS            rpsP: RS16_BORBR - Protein inferred from homology: Swiss-Prot protein existence level 3. From Bordetella bronchiseptica (strain ATCC BAA-588 / NCTC 13252 / RB50) (Alcaligenes bronchisepticus).
   5851..6111    -  CDS            rpsT: RS20_ACIB5 - Experimental evidence at protein level: Swiss-Prot protein existence level 1. Binds directly to 16S ribosomal RNA. From Acinetobacter baumannii (strain AB0057).
   6156..6321    -  promoter       araBAD promoter: araBAD; promoter of the L-arabinose operon of E. coli; the araC regulatory gene is transcribed in the opposite direction (Guzman et al., 1995)
>Addgene plasmid #156359 | pAB184b3 | addgene full sequence | sequence record 317764 | Addgene NGS Result
ATGGCTGAAGCGCAAAATGATCCCCTGCTGCCGGGATACTCGTTTAATGCCCATCTGGTGGCGGGTTTAA
CGCCGATTGAGGCCAACGGTTATCTCGATTTTTTTATCGACCGACCGCTGGGAATGAAAGGTTATATTCT
CAATCTCACCATTCGCGGTCAGGGGGTGGTGAAAAATCAGGGACGAGAATTTGTTTGCCGACCGGGTGAT
ATTTTGCTGTTCCCGCCAGGAGAGATTCATCACTACGGTCGTCATCCGGAGGCTCGCGAATGGTATCACC
AGTGGGTTTACTTTCGTCCGCGCGCCTACTGGCATGAATGGCTTAACTGGCCGTCAATATTTGCCAATAC
GGGGTTCTTTCGCCCGGATGAAGCGCACCAGCCGCATTTCAGCGACCTGTTTGGGCAAATCATTAACGCC
GGGCAAGGGGAAGGGCGCTATTCGGAGCTGCTGGCGATAAATCTGCTTGAGCAATTGTTACTGCGGCGCA
TGGAAGCGATTAACGAGTCGCTCCATCCACCGATGGATAATCGGGTACGCGAGGCTTGTCAGTACATCAG
CGATCACCTGGCAGACAGCAATTTTGATATCGCCAGCGTCGCACAGCATGTTTGCTTGTCGCCGTCGCGT
CTGTCACATCTTTTCCGCCAGCAGTTAGGGATTAGCGTCTTAAGCTGGCGCGAGGACCAACGTATCAGCC
AGGCGAAGCTGCTTTTGAGCACCACCCGGATGCCTATCGCCACCGTCGGTCGCAATGTTGGTTTTGACGA
TCAACTCTATTTCTCGCGGGTATTTAAAAAATGCACCGGGGCCAGCCCGAGCGAGTTCCGTGCCGGTTGT
GAAGAAAAAGTGAATGATGTAGCCGTCAAGTTGTCATAAAGGGTCCCTAAGTCTCCTCAGCAAAACGAAA
GGCCCAGTCTTTCGACTGAGCCTTTCGTTTTATTTGACCGGATGTCCTCTTGACAGTAAGACGGGTAAGC
CTGTTGATGATACCGCTGCCTTACTGGGTGCATTAGCCAGTCTGAATGACCTGTCACGGGATAATCCGAA
GTGGTCAGACTGGAAAATCAGAGGGCAGGAACTGCTGAACAGCAAAAAGTCAGATAGCACCACATAGCAG
ACCCGCCATAAAACGCCCTGAGAAGCCCGTGACGGGCTTTTCTTGTATTATGGGTAGTTTCCTTGCATGA
ATCCATAAAAGGCGCCTGTAGTGCCATTTACCCCCATTCACTGCCAGAGCCGTGAGCGCAGCGAACTGAA
TGTCACGAAAAAGACAGCGACTCAGGTGCCTGATGGTCGGAGACAAAAGGAATATTCAGCGATTTGCCCG
AGCTTGCGAGGGTGCTACTTAAGCCTTTAGGGTTTTAAGGTCTGTTTTGTAGAGGAGCAAACAGCGTTTG
CGACATCCTTTTGTAATACTGCGGAACTGACTAAAGTAGTGAGTTATACACAGGGCTGGGATCTATTCTT
TTTATCTTTTTTTATTCTTTCTTTATTCTATAAATTATAACCACTTGAATATAAACAAAAAAAACACACA
AAGGTCTAGCGGAATTTACAGAGGGTCTAGCAGAATTTACAAGTTTTCCAGCAAAGGTCTAGCAGAATTT
ACAGATACCCACAACTCAAAGGAAAAGGACTAGTAATTATCATTGACTAGCCCATCTCAATTGGTATAGT
GATTAAAATCACCTAGACCAATTGAGATGTATGTCTGAATTAGTTGTTTTCAAAGCAAATGAACTAGCGA
TTAGTCGCTATGACTTAACGGAGCATGAAACCAAGCTAATTTTATGCTGTGTGGCACTACTCAACCCCAC
GATTGAAAACCCTACAAGGAAAGAACGGACGGTATCGTTCACTTATAACCAATACGCTCAGATGATGAAC
ATCAGTAGGGAAAATGCTTATGGTGTATTAGCTAAAGCAACCAGAGAGCTGATGACGAGAACTGTGGAAA
TCAGGAATCCTTTGGTTAAAGGCTTTAAGATTTTCCAGTGGACAAACTATGCCAAGTTCTCAAGCGAAAA
ATTAGAATTAGTTTTTAGTGAAGAGATATTGCCTTATCTTTTCCAGTTAAAAAAATTCATAAAATATAAT
CTGGAACATGTTAAGTCTTTTGAAAACAAATACTCTATGAGGATTTATGAGTGGTTATTAAAAGAACTAA
CACAAAAGAAAACTCACAAGGCAAATATAGAGATTAGCCTTGATGAATTTAAGTTCATGTTAATGCTTGA
AAATAACTACCATGAGTTTAAAAGGCTTAACCAATGGGTTTTGAAACCAATAAGTAAAGATTTAAACACT
TACAGCAATATGAAATTGGTGGTTGATAAGCGAGGCCGCCCGACTGATACGTTGATTTTCCAAGTTGAAC
TAGATAGACAAATGGATCTCGTAACCGAACTTGAGAACAACCAGATAAAAATGAATGGTGACAAAATACC
AACAACCATTACATCAGATTCCTACCTACGTAACGGACTAAGAAAAACACTACACGATGCTTTAACTGCA
AAAATTCAGCTCACCAGTTTTGAGGCAAAATTTTTGAGTGACATGCAAAGTAAGCATGATCTCAATGGTT
CGTTCTCATGGCTCACGCAAAAACAACGAACCACACTAGAGAACATACTGGCTAAATACGGAAGGATCTG
AACGGCCTATTTGGCCTGGCACGTAAGAGGTTCCAACTTTCACCATAATGAAATAAGATCACTACCGGGC
GTATTTTTTGAGTTATCGAGATTTTCAGGAGCTAAGGAAGCTAAAATGGAGAAAAAAATCACTGGATATA
CCACCGTTGATATATCCCAATGGCATCGTAAAGAACATTTTGAGGCATTTCAGTCAGTTACTCAATGTAC
CTATAACCAGACCGTTCAGCTGGATATTACGGCCTTTTTAAAGACCGTAAAGAAAAATAAGCACAAGTTT
TATCCGGCCTTTATTCACATTCTTGCCCGCCTGATGAATGCTCATCCGGAGTTCCGTATGGCAATGAAAG
ACGGTGAGCTGGTGATATGGGATAGTGTTCACCCTTGTTACACCGTTTTCCATGAGCAAACTGAAACGTT
TTCATCGCTCTGGAGTGAATACCACGACGATTTCCGGCAGTTTCTACACATATATTCGCAAGATGTGGCG
TGTTACGGTGAAAACCTGGCCTATTTCCCTAAAGGGTTTATTGAGAATATGTTTTTCGTCTCAGCCAATC
CCTGGGTGAGTTTCACCAGTTTTGATTTAAACGTGGCCAATATGGACAACTTCTTCGCCCCCGTTCTCAC
TATGGGCAAATATTATACGCAAGGCGACAAGGTGCTGATGCCGCTGGCGATTCAGGTTCATCATGCCGTT
TGTGATGGCTTCCATGTCGGCAGAATGCTTAATGAATTACAACAGTACTGCGATGAGTGGCAGGGCGGGG
CGTAAACGCCATGGGCATGTAGTCAAAAGCCTCCGACCGGAGGCTTTTGACTTGGCTGAGGAGTGCCGTT
AATTAAGTCTCGTCGATCACTTGCGCAGACCGAGTTTTTCGATCAGTGCGCGGTACGAATCGGGATTGCG
GCCCTTGAGATAGTCGAGCAGCTTGCGACGACGGCTGACCATGCGCAGCAGGCCGCGGCGCGAGTGGTGG
TCCTTCATGTGTTCTTTGAAGTGACCGGTCAGTTCGTTGATGCGAGCGGTAAGCAGTGCCACCTGAACTT
CAGGGGAGCCGGTATCGCCTTGAGCGCGTTGGAATTGCGCGACGATTTCGGATTTTTTGATGTCAGCTAC
AGACATTTGATGACCTCTACGGACATTGGTCACGTCAACCGTCGTTGCGCTGTTGGTCCAGCTTGGCCTT
GAGCAGCGCGCCCAAGTTCGTCGTACCCGACGAAGCGCTCGCCTCGGACATGCGCTGGATGGTCTCGGCC
GTCTCGGCGTTATCGCGGGCCTTGATCGACAGCTGGATCGAACGCGCCTTGCGGTCGATGTTGACGATCA
TGGCTTCGATGTTCTCGCCAGCCTTCAGCACGGTGGTAGCGTCTTCGACGCGGCCCGAGGAGATCTCGGA
GGCGCGCAGGTAGCCTTCCACATCCACCGACAGGGTGATCACGGCGCCCTTGGGCTCGACCGACTTGATG
GTGCCCGGAACAACGGCGCCCTTGTCGTGCGTGGCAACGAAGTTGTTGAACGGGTCGCCTTCGAGCTGCT
TGATACCCAGCGAGATGCGCTCTTTCTCGGTATCGATGCCCAGCACCACGGCTTCCAGCTCGTCGCCCTT
CTTGAAGTTGCGCACGGCTTCCTCGCCCGATTCCGTCCACGACAGGTCGGACAGATGGACCAGGCCGTCG
ATGCCGCCGGGCAGGCCGACGAACACGCCGAAGTCGGTGATCGACTTGATGGCGCCGCGGACCTTGTCAC
CACGCTTGAAGTTGGTGGCGAACTCTTCCCACGGGTTCTGGCGGCACTGCTTCATGCCCAGCGAAATGCG
GCGACGGTCTTCGTCGATTTCCAGGACCATGACTTCGACTTCTTCGCCCAGGGTCACGACCTTGCGCGGA
TCGACGTTCTTGTTGGTCCAGTCCATTTCGGACACGTGCACCAGGCCTTCGATGCCGGCTTCGACTTCGA
CGAACGCGCCGTAGTCGGTCAGGTTGGTGACCTTGCCGAACAGGCGGGTGCCCTGCGGGTAGCGGCGAGC
CAGGCCCACCCACGGATCTTCGCCCAGCTGCTTGACGCCCAGGGAGACGCGGCTCTTTTCCTGGTCGAAC
TTGAGCACCTTGGCTTCGACTTCCTGACCCACTTGCAGGACTTCGGACGGGTGACGCACACGGCGCCAGG
CCATGTCGGTGATGTGCAGCAGGCCATCGATGCCGCCCAGGTCGACGAACGCGCCGTAGTCGGTGATGTT
CTTGACCACGCCCTTGACCACCGCGCCTTCGTGCAGCGTCTCGAGCAGCTTCTGGCGCTCTTCGCCCATG
CTGGCTTCCAGCACCTGGCGGCGCGACAGCACGACGTTGTTGCGCTTGCGGTCCAGCTTGATGACCTTGA
ATTCGAGGGTCTTGCCTTCGTACGGCGTGGTGTCCTTGACCGGACGCAGGTCGACCAGCGAACCGGGCAG
GAACGCGCGGATGCCGTTGGTCATGACGGTCAGGCCGCCCTTGACCTTGCCGGTGATCGTGCCGGTGACC
AGCTCGCCGTTCTCGAGGGCCTGCTCCAGTTGCAGCCAGGCCGACAGACGCTTGGCGCGGTCGCGCGACA
GGATGGTGTCGCCGTAGCCGTTCTCCAGCGAATCGATCGCCACCGAGACGAAGTCGCCGGGTTGAACTTC
GAGTTCGCCCTGGTCGTTGAGGAACTCTTCCAGGGGAATCAGCGCTTCGGACTTCAGGCCGGCGTTGACG
ACCACGAAGTTGTGGTCGACGCGCACGACTTCTGCGCTGATGACCTCGCCGGACTTCATGTCCTGGCTCT
TGAGGCTTTCTGCGAACAGGTCGGCGAAGTTTTCGCCGCCAAGGATGGCGGAGGTGGAAACGGAAGACAT
TAGGTTGGAATCCATTTGGCCAGCGGGCTCAGGCAGCAGCCGAAACCTTGGCCGAGTATTCCTTGACCAG
GCGCTCGACGGCGGGCGACAGCAGCGCGCCGTTGCCGGTCCAGTATTGCACGCGGTCCAGGGCGATGCGC
AGATTCTCGGTGCCTTCAGCGGCAACCGGGTTGTAAAAGCCAACGCGCTCGACGAAACGGCCATCGCGAC
GATTGCGCGAATCGGTAGCTACCAGGTTGTAAAACGGACGCTTCTTCGAGCCACCGCGGGCCAGACGAAT
CACCAGCATAGGTAATCCCTTGAATTGGTTACTTGCTTTAGGCCAGCGCCTTGACGGCGGCAGCCAGGCG
GCTCTTGTGGCGAGCAGCCTTGTTCTTGTGGATGATGTTCTTGTCAGCCACGCTGTCAATCACGCTCGTG
GCTTTACGCAGCGTTTCGCCAGCAGCAGCCTTATCGCCAGTGGCGATGGATTGGCGAACGCGCTTGATGG
CGGTGCGCAGCATCGAGCGCAGGCTGGAGTTGTGCTTGTTGCGCTGGACCGATTGGCGAGCGCGCTTGCG
GGCTTGGGCGGTATTGGCCATGTTGCTTAGCTAGTATGAATACTGCACCTGCAGGTAAAACGGGTATGGA
GAAACAGTAGAGAGTTGCGATAAAAAGCGTCAGGTAGGATCCGCTAATCTTATGGATAAAAATGCTATGG
CATAGCAAAGTGTGACGCCGTGCAAATAATCAATGTGGACTTTTCTGCCGTGATTATAGACACTTTTGTT
ACGCGTTTTTGTCATGGCTTTGGTCCCGCTTTGTTACAGAATGCTTTTAATAAGCGGGGTTACCGGTTGG
GTTAGCGAGAAGAGCCAGTAAAAGACGCAGTGACGGCAATGTCTGATGCAATATGGACAATTGGTTTCTT
CTCTGAATGGTGGGAGTATGAAAAGT
